>Addgene plasmid #142153 | TFORF0154 | addgene full sequence | sequence record 397670 | Addgene NGS Result
TTAATGTAGTCTTATGCAATACTCTTGTAGTCTTGCAACATGGTAACGATGAGTTAGCAACATGCCTTAC
AAGGAGAGAAAAAGCACCGTGCATGCCGATTGGTGGAAGTAAGGTGGTACGATCGTGCCTTATTAGGAAG
GCAACAGACGGGTCTGACATGGATTGGACGAACCACTGAATTGCCGCATTGCAGAGATATTGTATTTAAG
TGCCTAGCTCGATACATAAACGGGTCTCTCTGGTTAGACCAGATCTGAGCCTGGGAGCTCTCTGGCTAAC
TAGGGAACCCACTGCTTAAGCCTCAATAAAGCTTGCCTTGAGTGCTTCAAGTAGTGTGTGCCCGTCTGTT
GTGTGACTCTGGTAACTAGAGATCCCTCAGACCCTTTTAGTCAGTGTGGAAAATCTCTAGCAGTGGCGCC
CGAACAGGGACTTGAAAGCGAAAGGGAAACCAGAGGAGCTCTCTCGACGCAGGACTCGGCTTGCTGAAGC
GCGCACGGCAAGAGGCGAGGGGCGGCGACTGGTGAGTACGCCAAAAATTTTGACTAGCGGAGGCTAGAAG
GAGAGAGATGGGTGCGAGAGCGTCAGTATTAAGCGGGGGAGAATTAGATCGCGATGGGAAAAAATTCGGT
TAAGGCCAGGGGGAAAGAAAAAATATAAATTAAAACATATAGTATGGGCAAGCAGGGAGCTAGAACGATT
CGCAGTTAATCCTGGCCTGTTAGAAACATCAGAAGGCTGTAGACAAATACTGGGACAGCTACAACCATCC
CTTCAGACAGGATCAGAAGAACTTAGATCATTATATAATACAGTAGCAACCCTCTATTGTGTGCATCAAA
GGATAGAGATAAAAGACACCAAGGAAGCTTTAGACAAGATAGAGGAAGAGCAAAACAAAAGTAAGACCAC
CGCACAGCAAGCGGCCGCTGATCTTCAGACCTGGAGGAGGAGATATGAGGGACAATTGGAGAAGTGAATT
ATATAAATATAAAGTAGTAAAAATTGAACCATTAGGAGTAGCACCCACCAAGGCAAAGAGAAGAGTGGTG
CAGAGAGAAAAAAGAGCAGTGGGAATAGGAGCTTTGTTCCTTGGGTTCTTGGGAGCAGCAGGAAGCACTA
TGGGCGCAGCGTCAATGACGCTGACGGTACAGGCCAGACAATTATTGTCTGGTATAGTGCAGCAGCAGAA
CAATTTGCTGAGGGCTATTGAGGCGCAACAGCATCTGTTGCAACTCACAGTCTGGGGCATCAAGCAGCTC
CAGGCAAGAATCCTGGCTGTGGAAAGATACCTAAAGGATCAACAGCTCCTGGGGATTTGGGGTTGCTCTG
GAAAACTCATTTGCACCACTGCTGTGCCTTGGAATGCTAGTTGGAGTAATAAATCTCTGGAACAGATTTG
GAATCACACGACCTGGATGGAGTGGGACAGAGAAATTAACAATTACACAAGCTTAATACACTCCTTAATT
GAAGAATCGCAAAACCAGCAAGAAAAGAATGAACAAGAATTATTGGAATTAGATAAATGGGCAAGTTTGT
GGAATTGGTTTAACATAACAAATTGGCTGTGGTATATAAAATTATTCATAATGATAGTAGGAGGCTTGGT
AGGTTTAAGAATAGTTTTTGCTGTACTTTCTATAGTGAATAGAGTTAGGCAGGGATATTCACCATTATCG
TTTCAGACCCACCTCCCAACCCCGAGGGGACCCATGCATTGCATCTCAATTAGTCAGCAACCAGGTGTGG
AAAGTCCCCAGGCTCCCCAGCAGGCAGAAGTATGCAAAGCATGCGTCTCAATTAGTCAGCAACCATAGTC
CCGCCCCTAACTCCGCCCATCCCGCCCCTAACTCCGCCCAGTTCCGCCCATTCTCCGCCCCATGGCTGAC
TAATTTTTTTTATTTATGCAGAGGCCGAGGCCGCCTCGGCCTCTGAGCTATTCCAGAAGTAGTGAGGAGG
CTTTTTTGGAGGCCTAGGCTTTTGCAAAAAGCTTTCTAGAGGTACCACCGGAGCTTACCATGACCGAGTA
CAAGCCCACGGTGCGCCTCGCCACCCGCGACGACGTCCCCAGGGCCGTACGCACCCTCGCCGCCGCGTTC
GCCGACTACCCCGCCACGCGCCACACCGTCGATCCGGACCGCCACATCGAGCGGGTCACCGAGCTGCAAG
AACTCTTCCTCACGCGCGTCGGGCTCGACATCGGCAAGGTGTGGGTCGCGGACGACGGCGCCGCCGTGGC
GGTCTGGACCACGCCGGAGAGCGTCGAAGCGGGGGCGGTGTTCGCCGAGATCGGCCCGCGCATGGCCGAG
TTGAGCGGTTCCCGGCTGGCCGCGCAGCAACAGATGGAAGGCCTCCTGGCGCCGCACCGGCCCAAGGAGC
CCGCGTGGTTCCTGGCCACCGTCGGCGTCTCGCCCGACCACCAGGGCAAGGGTCTGGGCAGCGCCGTCGT
GCTCCCCGGAGTGGAGGCGGCCGAGCGCGCCGGGGTGCCCGCCTTCCTGGAGACCTCCGCGCCCCGCAAC
CTCCCCTTCTACGAGCGGCTCGGCTTCACCGTCACCGCCGACGTCGAGGTGCCCGAAGGACCGCGCACCT
GGTGCATGACCCGCAAGCCCGGTGCCAGTTAACGAATTCTAGATCTTGAGACAAATGGCAGTATTCATCC
ACAATTTTAAAAGAAAAGGGGGGATTGGGGGGTACAGTGCAGGGGAAAGAATAGTAGACATAATAGCAAC
AGACATACAAACTAAAGAATTACAAAAACAAATTACAAAAATTCAAAATTTTCGGGTTTATTACAGGGAC
AGCAGAGATCCACTTTGGCGCCGGCTCGAGGCCTGCAGGTGCAAAGATGGATAAAGTTTTAAACAGAGAG
GAATCTTTGCAGCTAATGGACCTTCTAGGTCTTGAAAGGAGTGGGAATTGGCTCCGGTGCCCGTCAGTGG
GCAGAGCGCACATCGCCCACAGTCCCCGAGAAGTTGGGGGGAGGGGTCGGCAATTGAACCGGTGCCTAGA
GAAGGTGGCGCGGGGTAAACTGGGAAAGTGATGTCGTGTACTGGCTCCGCCTTTTTCCCGAGGGTGGGGG
AGAACCGTATATAAGTGCAGTAGTCGCCGTGAACGTTCTTTTTCGCAACGGGTTTGCCGCCAGAACACAG
GTAAGTGCCGTGTGTGGTTCCCGCGGGCCTGGCCTCTTTACGGGTTATGGCCCTTGCGTGCCTTGAATTA
CTTCCACCTGGCTGCAGTACGTGATTCTTGATCCCGAGCTTCGGGTTGGAAGTGGGTGGGAGAGTTCGAG
GCCTTGCGCTTAAGGAGCCCCTTCGCCTCGTGCTTGAGTTGAGGCCTGGCCTGGGCGCTGGGGCCGCCGC
GTGCGAATCTGGTGGCACCTTCGCGCCTGTCTCGCTGCTTTCGATAAGTCTCTAGCCATTTAAAATTTTT
GATGACCTGCTGCGACGCTTTTTTTCTGGCAAGATAGTCTTGTAAATGCGGGCCAAGATCTGCACACTGG
TATTTCGGTTTTTGGGGCCGCGGGCGGCGACGGGGCCCGTGCGTCCCAGCGCACATGTTCGGCGAGGCGG
GGCCTGCGAGCGCGGCCACCGAGAATCGGACGGGGGTAGTCTCAAGCTGGCCGGCCTGCTCTGGTGCCTG
GCCTCGCGCCGCCGTGTATCGCCCCGCCCTGGGCGGCAAGGCTGGCCCGGTCGGCACCAGTTGCGTGAGC
GGAAAGATGGCCGCTTCCCGGCCCTGCTGCAGGGAGCTCAAAATGGAGGACGCGGCGCTCGGGAGAGCGG
GCGGGTGAGTCACCCACACAAAGGAAAAGGGCCTTTCCGTCCTCAGCCGTCGCTTCATGTGACTCCACGG
AGTACCGGGCGCCGTCCAGGCACCTCGATTAGTTCTCGAGCTTTTGGAGTACGTCGTCTTTAGGTTGGGG
GGAGGGGTTTTATGCGATGGAGTTTCCCCACACTGAGTGGGTGGAGACTGAAGTTAGGCCAGCTTGGCAC
TTGATGTAATTCTCCTTGGAATTTGCCCTTTTTGAGTTTGGATCTTGGTTCATTCTCAAGCCTCAGACAG
TGGTTCAAAGTTTTTTTCTTCCATTTCAGGTGTCGTGAGGCTAGCACCGCCACCATGCCGCGTCACTGCT
CCGCCGCCGGCTGCTGCACACGGGACACGCGCGAGACGCGCAACCGCGGCATCTCCTTCCACAGACTTCC
CAAGAAGGACAACCCGAGGCGAGGCTTGTGGCTGGCCAACTGCCAGCGGCTGGACCCCAGCGGCCAGGGC
CTGTGGGACCCGGCATCCGAGTACATCTACTTCTGCTCCAAACACTTTGAGGAGGACTGCTTTGAGCTGG
TGGGAATCAGTGGATATCACAGGCTAAAGGAGGGGGCAGTCCCCACCATATTTGAGTCTTTCTCCAAGTT
GCGCCGGACAACCAAGACCAAAGGACACAGTTACCCACCTGGCCCCGCTGAAGTCAGCCGGCTCAGACGA
TGCAGGAAGCGCTGCTCCGAGGGCCGAGGGCCCACAACTCCATTTTCTCCACCTCCACCTGCTGATGTCA
CCTGCTTTCCTGTGGAAGAGGCCTCAGCACCTGCCACTTTGCCGGCCTCCCCAGCTGGGAGGCTGGAGCC
TGGCCTTAGCAGCCCCTTTTCAGACCTACTGGGCCCCTTGGGTGCCCAGGCAGATGAAGCAGGCTGCAGC
GCCCAGCCTTCACCAGAGCGGCAGCCCTCCCCTCTCGAACCACGGCCAGTCTCCCCCTCAGCGTATATGC
TGCGCCTGCCCCCACCCGCCGGAGCCTACATCCAGAATGAACACAGCTACCAGGTGGGCAGCGCCTTACT
CTGGAAGCGGCGAGCCGAGGCAGCCCTTGATGCCCTTGACAAGGCCCAGCGCCAGCTGCAGGCCTGCAAG
CGGCGGGAGCAGCGGCTGCGGTTGAGACTGACCAAGCTGCAGCAGGAGCGGGCACGGGAGAAGCGGGCAC
AGGCAGATGCCCGCCAGACTCTGAAGGAGCATGTGCAGGACTTTGCCATGCAGCTGAGCAGCAGCATGGC
CTAGTAATGAACTAGTCCGTAACTTGAAAGTATTTCGATTTCTTGGCTTTATATATCTTGTGGAAAGGAC
GAAATGGCCCATAATGCAAAGAGAATACGCGTTAAGTCGACAATCAACCTCTGGATTACAAAATTTGTGA
AAGATTGACTGGTATTCTTAACTATGTTGCTCCTTTTACGCTATGTGGATACGCTGCTTTAATGCCTTTG
TATCATGCTATTGCTTCCCGTATGGCTTTCATTTTCTCCTCCTTGTATAAATCCTGGTTGCTGTCTCTTT
ATGAGGAGTTGTGGCCCGTTGTCAGGCAACGTGGCGTGGTGTGCACTGTGTTTGCTGACGCAACCCCCAC
TGGTTGGGGCATTGCCACCACCTGTCAGCTCCTTTCCGGGACTTTCGCTTTCCCCCTCCCTATTGCCACG
GCGGAACTCATCGCCGCCTGCCTTGCCCGCTGCTGGACAGGGGCTCGGCTGTTGGGCACTGACAATTCCG
TGGTGTTGTCGGGGAAATCATCGTCCTTTCCTTGGCTGCTCGCCTGTGTTGCCACCTGGATTCTGCGCGG
GACGTCCTTCTGCTACGTCCCTTCGGCCCTCAATCCAGCGGACCTTCCTTCCCGCGGCCTGCTGCCGGCT
CTGCGGCCTCTTCCGCGTCTTCGCCTTCGCCCTCAGACGAGTCGGATCTCCCTTTGGGCCGCCTCCCCGC
GTCGACTTTAAGACCAATGACTTACAAGGCAGCTGTAGATCTTAGCCACTTTTTAAAAGAAAAGGGGGGA
CTGGAAGGGCTAATTCACTCCCAACGAAGACAAGATCTGCTTTTTGCTTGTACTGGGTCTCTCTGGTTAG
ACCAGATCTGAGCCTGGGAGCTCTCTGGCTAACTAGGGAACCCACTGCTTAAGCCTCAATAAAGCTTGCC
TTGAGTGCTTCAAGTAGTGTGTGCCCGTCTGTTGTGTGACTCTGGTAACTAGAGATCCCTCAGACCCTTT
TAGTCAGTGTGGAAAATCTCTAGCAGTACGTATAGTAGTTCATGTCATCTTATTATTCAGTATTTATAAC
TTGCAAAGAAATGAATATCAGAGAGTGAGAGGAACTTGTTTATTGCAGCTTATAATGGTTACAAATAAAG
CAATAGCATCACAAATTTCACAAATAAAGCATTTTTTTCACTGCATTCTAGTTGTGGTTTGTCCAAACTC
ATCAATGTATCTTATCATGTCTGGCTCTAGCTATCCCGCCCCTAACTCCGCCCATCCCGCCCCTAACTCC
GCCCAGTTCCGCCCATTCTCCGCCCCATGGCTGACTAATTTTTTTTATTTATGCAGAGGCCGAGGCCGCC
TCGGCCTCTGAGCTATTCCAGAAGTAGTGAGGAGGCTTTTTTGGAGGCCTAGGGACGTACCCAATTCGCC
CTATAGTGAGTCGTATTACGCGCGCTCACTGGCCGTCGTTTTACAACGTCGTGACTGGGAAAACCCTGGC
GTTACCCAACTTAATCGCCTTGCAGCACATCCCCCTTTCGCCAGCTGGCGTAATAGCGAAGAGGCCCGCA
CCGATCGCCCTTCCCAACAGTTGCGCAGCCTGAATGGCGAATGGG
[124 nt withheld, positions 6626-6749]
C
[91 nt withheld, positions 6751-6841]
A
[49 nt withheld, positions 6843-6891]
CCTTTGACGTTGGAGTCCACGTTCTTT
[37 nt withheld, positions 6919-6955]
ACCCTATCTCGGTCTATTCTTTTGATTTATAAGGGATTTTGCCGATTTCGGCCTATTGGTTAAAAAATGA
GCTGATTTAACAAAAATTTAACGCGAATTTTAACAAAATATTAACGCTTACAATTTAGGTGGCACTTTTC
GGGGAAATGTGCGCGGAACCCCTATTTGTTTATTTTTCTAAATACATTCAAATATGTATCCGCTCATGAG
ACAATAACCCTGATAAATGCTTCAATAATATTGAAAAAGGAAGAGTATGAGTATTCAACATTTCCGTGTC
GCCCTTATTCCCTTTTTTGCGGCATTTTGCCTTCCTGTTTTTGCTCACCCAGAAACGCTGGTGAAAGTAA
AAGATGCTGAAGATCAGTTGGGTGCACGAGTGGGTTACATCGAACTGGATCTCAACAGCGGTAAGATCCT
TGAGAGTTTTCGCCCCGAAGAACGTTTTCCAATGATGAGCACTTTTAAAGTTCTGCTATGTGGCGCGGTA
TTATCCCGTATTGACGCCGGGCAAGAGCAACTCGGTCGCCGCATACACTATTCTCAGAATGACTTGGTTG
AGTACTCACCAGTCACAGAAAAGCATCTTACGGATGGCATGACAGTAAGAGAATTATGCAGTGCTGCCAT
AACCATGAGTGATAACACTGCGGCCAACTTACTTCTGACAACGATCGGAGGACCGAAGGAGCTAACCGCT
TTTTTGCACAACATGGGGGATCATGTAACTCGCCTTGATCGTTGGGAACCGGAGCTGAATGAAGCCATAC
CAAACGACGAGCGTGACACCACGATGCCTGTAGCAATGGCAACAACGTTGCGCAAACTATTAACTGGCGA
ACTACTTACTCTAGCTTCCCGGCAACAATTAATAGACTGGATGGAGGCGGATAAAGTTGCAGGACCACTT
CTGCGCTCGGCCCTTCCGGCTGGCTGGTTTATTGCTGATAAATCTGGAGCCGGTGAGCGTGGGTCTCGCG
GTATCATTGCAGCACTGGGGCCAGATGGTAAGCCCTCCCGTATCGTAGTTATCTACACGACGGGGAGTCA
GGCAACTATGGATGAACGAAATAGACAGATCGCTGAGATAGGTGCCTCACTGATTAAGCATTGGTAACTG
TCAGACCAAGTTTACTCATATATACTTTAGATTGATTTAAAACTTCATTTTTAATTTAAAAGGATCTAGG
TGAAGATCCTTTTTGATAATCTCATGACCAAAATCCCTTAACGTGAGTTTTCGTTCCACTGAGCGTCAGA
CCCCGTAGAAAAGATCAAAGGATCTTCTTGAGATCCTTTTTTTCTGCGCGTAATCTGCTGCTTGCAAACA
AAAAAACCACCGCTACCAGCGGTGGTTTGTTTGCCGGATCAAGAGCTACCAACTCTTTTTCCGAAGGTAA
CTGGCTTCAGCAGAGCGCAGATACCAAATACTGTTCTTCTAGTGTAGCCGTAGTTAGGCCACCACTTCAA
GAACTCTGTAGCACCGCCTACATACCTCGCTCTGCTAATCCTGTTACCAGTGGCTGCTGCCAGTGGCGAT
AAGTCGTGTCTTACCGGGTTGGACTCAAGACGATAGTTACCGGATAAGGCGCAGCGGTCGGGCTGAACGG
GGGGTTCGTGCACACAGCCCAGCTTGGAGCGAACGACCTACACCGAACTGAGATACCTACAGCGTGAGCT
ATGAGAAAGCGCCACGCTTCCCGAAGGGAGAAAGGCGGACAGGTATCCGGTAAGCGGCAGGGTCGGAACA
GGAGAGCGCACGAGGGAGCTTCCAGGGGGAAACGCCTGGTATCTTTATAGTCCTGTCGGGTTTCGCCACC
TCTGACTTGAGCGTCGATTTTTGTGATGCTCGTCAGGGGGGCGGAGCCTATGGAAAAACGCCAGCAACGC
GGCCTTTTTACGGTTCCTGGCCTTTTGCTGGCCTTTTGCTCACATGTTCTTTCCTGCGTTATCCCCTGAT
TCTGTGGATAACCGTATTACCGCCTTTGAGTGAGCTGATACCGCTCGCCGCAGCCGAACGACCGAGCGCA
GCGAGTCAGTGAGCGAGGAAGCGGAAGAGCGCCCAATACGCAAACCGCCTCTCCCCGCGCGTTGGCCGAT
TCATTAATGCAGCTGGCACGACAGGTTTCCCGACTGGAAAGCGGGCAGTGAGCGCAACGCAATTAATGTG
AGTTAGCTCACTCATTAGGCACCCCAGGCTTTACACTTTATGCTTCCGGCTCGTATGTTGTGTGGAATTG
TGAGCGGATAACAATTTCACACAGGAAACAGCTATGACCATGATTACGCCAAGCGCGCAATTAACCCTCA
CTAAAGGGAACAAAAGCTGGAGCTGCAAGC
Features (pLannotate 1.2.2; 31 found; start..end, strand, type, name):
      5..231     +  promoter       RSV promoter: Rous sarcoma virus enhancer/promoter
    232..412     +  LTR            5' LTR (truncated): truncated 5' long terminal repeat (LTR) from HIV-1
    459..584     +  misc_feature   HIV-1 Ψ: packaging signal of human immunodeficiency virus type 1
    568..931     +  CDS            HIV-1 gag (fragment): gag protein from human immunodeficiency virus 1; gag
   1077..1310    +  misc_feature   RRE: The Rev response element (RRE) of HIV-1 allows for Rev-dependent mRNA export from the nucleus to the cytoplasm.
   1687..1713    +  CDS            Rev (fragment): human immunodeficiency virus 1 (HIV-1) Rev protein; rev; enhances nuclear export of unspliced and incompletely spliced viral mRNAs
   1720..1743    +  promoter       SV40 promoter (fragment): SV40 early promoter
   1744..1815    +  promoter       SV40 promoter (fragment): SV40 enhancer and early promoter
   1839..1974    +  rep_origin     SV40 ori: SV40 origin of replication
   2020..2616    +  CDS            PuroR (fragment): puromycin N-acetyltransferase; pac from Streptomyces; confers resistance to puromycin
   2665..2782    +  misc_feature   cPPT/CTS: central polypurine tract and central termination sequence of HIV-1
   2847..2913    +  CDS            small t antigen (fragment): SV40 (simian virus 40) small t antigen
   2920..4098    +  promoter       EF-1α promoter: strong constitutive promoter for human elongation factor EF-1α
   4115..5041    +  CDS            THAP7: THAP7_HUMAN - Experimental evidence at protein level: Swiss-Prot protein existence level 1. Chromatin-associated, histone tail-binding protein that represses transcription via recruitment of HDAC3 and nuclear hormone receptor corepressors. From Homo sapiens (Human).
   5057..5110    +  promoter       U6 promoter (fragment): RNA polymerase III promoter for human U6 snRNA
   5152..5740    +  misc_feature   WPRE: woodchuck hepatitis virus posttranscriptional regulatory element
   5791..5810    +  misc_feature   cPPT/CTS (fragment): central polypurine tract and central termination sequence of HIV-1
   5812..6045    +  LTR            3' LTR (ΔU3): self-inactivating 3' long terminal repeat (LTR) from HIV-1
   6123..6244    +  polyA_signal   SV40 poly(A) signal: SV40 polyadenylation signal
   6284..6419    +  rep_origin     SV40 ori: SV40 origin of replication
   6440..6458    -  promoter       T7 promoter: promoter for bacteriophage T7 RNA polymerase
   6466..6621    +  CDS            lacZα (fragment): LacZα fragment of β-galactosidase; lacZ fragment
   6626..7054    +  rep_origin     f1 ori (sequence partly withheld): f1 bacteriophage origin of replication; arrow indicates direction of (+) strand synthesis
   7107..7211    +  promoter       AmpR promoter: bla
   7212..8072    +  CDS            AmpR: β-lactamase; bla; confers resistance to ampicillin, carbenicillin, and related antibiotics
   8243..8831    +  rep_origin     ori: high-copy-number ColE1/pMB1/pBR322/pUC origin of replication
   9014..9106    +  CDS            lacI (fragment): lac repressor; lacI; The lac repressor binds to the lac operator to inhibit transcription in E. coli. This inhibition can be relieved by adding lactose or isopropyl-β-D-thiogalactopyranoside (IPTG).
   9119..9140    +  protein_bind   CAP binding site: CAP binding activates transcription in the presence of cAMP. E. coli catabolite activator protein
   9155..9185    +  promoter       lac promoter: promoter for the E. coli lac operon
   9193..9209    +  protein_bind   lac operator: The lac repressor binds to the lac operator to inhibit transcription in E. coli. This inhibition can be relieved by adding lactose or isopropyl-β-D-thiogalactopyranoside (IPTG). lac repressor encoded by lacI
   9254..9272    +  promoter       T3 promoter: promoter for bacteriophage T3 RNA polymerase
