[The description below was written by a language model from this plasmid's Addgene catalogue record and pLannotate feature annotations shown in this document.]
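Description:
TFORF0154 is a third-generation-style, self-inactivating lentiviral expression plasmid built on the pLX_TRC317 backbone and carrying the human transcription factor THAP7, one member of a barcoded transcription factor ORF collection. In bacteria it is maintained through a high-copy ColE1/pUC origin with an ampicillin resistance (β-lactamase) cassette. An f1 origin and remnants of a lac/lacZα cloning region flanked by T3 and T7 promoters are also annotated in the backbone. The depositor notes that the plasmid can recombine, as is common for LTR-containing vectors.

The viral genome is transcribed from an RSV promoter fused to a truncated HIV-1 5′ LTR. It includes the Ψ packaging signal with a gag fragment, the Rev response element for nuclear export of the full-length RNA, a cPPT/CTS, a WPRE to enhance transcript expression, and a ΔU3 3′ LTR that inactivates LTR promoter activity after integration, followed by an SV40 polyadenylation signal. Within this unit, an SV40 early promoter drives puromycin N-acetyltransferase for selection of transduced mammalian cells, and a separate EF-1α promoter provides strong constitutive expression of the THAP7 ORF. THAP7 is annotated as a chromatin-associated, histone tail-binding repressor that recruits HDAC3 and corepressors. The ORF was made synthetically. According to the record, the construct also carries a unique 24-bp barcode, but this is not annotated in the feature table. A short U6 promoter fragment annotated just downstream of the ORF is probably only a residual sequence match.

The vector is intended for lentiviral overexpression of THAP7, alone or in pooled transcription factor screens such as directed differentiation studies, where barcode readout identifies which factor each cell received.
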