Addgene plasmid #142153: TFORF0154
Purpose: Lentiviral vector for overexpressing transcription factor ORFs with unique 24-bp barcodes. Barcodes facilitate identification of transcription factors in pooled screens.
Depositing lab: Feng Zhang. Depositing organization: Broad Institute. Publication: A transcription factor atlas of directed differentiation. Joung J, Ma S, Tay T, Geiger-Schuller KR, Kirchgatterer PC, Verdine VK, Guo B, Arias-Garcia MA, Allen WE, Singh A, Kuksenko O, Abudayyeh OO, Gootenberg JS, Fu Z, Macrae RK, Buenrostro JD, Regev A, Zhang F. Cell. 2023 Jan 5;186(1):209-229.e26. doi: 10.1016/j.cell.2022.11.026. PubMed 36608654.
Backbone
  Vector backbone: pLX_TRC317
  Backbone manufacturer: Broad Institute Genetic Perturbation Platform
  Backbone size w/o insert (bp): 8264
  Vector type: Mammalian Expression, Lentiviral
  Selectable markers: Puromycin
Growth in bacteria
  Bacterial resistance: Ampicillin, 100 μg/mL
  Growth temperature: 37°C
  Growth strain: NEB Stable
  Copy number: High Copy
Gene/Insert
  Gene/Insert name: THAP7
  Species: H. sapiens (human)
  Insert size (bp): 1031
  Entrez Gene: THAP7
  Promoter: EF1a
  Cloning method: Unknown
  Sequencing primers: 5′ GGGTGGAGACTGAAGTTAGGCCAG; 3′ CACATAGCGTAAAAGGAGCAACATAG
Terms and licenses: Academic/Nonprofit Terms; Industry Terms: Not Available to Industry
Depositor comments: NM_030573,NM_001008695,ENST00000215742,ENST00000399133 . The transcription factor ORF portion of this plasmid was synthesized by Genewiz. Please test multiple small colonies in case of plasmid recombination. To make this collection available in a timely manner, a portion of this collection was not fully sequenced by Addgene. If an Addgene verified full plasmid sequence is not available, please contact us prior to placing an order to request the full sequence.
How to cite: TFORF0154 was a gift from Feng Zhang (Addgene plasmid # 142153 ; http://n2t.net/addgene:142153 ; RRID:Addgene_142153)
