>Addgene plasmid #142153 | TFORF0154 | depositor partial sequence | sequence record 278597 | Insert
ACCGCCACCATGCCGCGTCACTGCTCCGCCGCCGGCTGCTGCACACGGGACACGCGCGAGACGCGCAACC
GCGGCATCTCCTTCCACAGACTTCCCAAGAAGGACAACCCGAGGCGAGGCTTGTGGCTGGCCAACTGCCA
GCGGCTGGACCCCAGCGGCCAGGGCCTGTGGGACCCGGCATCCGAGTACATCTACTTCTGCTCCAAACAC
TTTGAGGAGGACTGCTTTGAGCTGGTGGGAATCAGTGGATATCACAGGCTAAAGGAGGGGGCAGTCCCCA
CCATATTTGAGTCTTTCTCCAAGTTGCGCCGGACAACCAAGACCAAAGGACACAGTTACCCACCTGGCCC
CGCTGAAGTCAGCCGGCTCAGACGATGCAGGAAGCGCTGCTCCGAGGGCCGAGGGCCCACAACTCCATTT
TCTCCACCTCCACCTGCTGATGTCACCTGCTTTCCTGTGGAAGAGGCCTCAGCACCTGCCACTTTGCCGG
CCTCCCCAGCTGGGAGGCTGGAGCCTGGCCTTAGCAGCCCCTTTTCAGACCTACTGGGCCCCTTGGGTGC
CCAGGCAGATGAAGCAGGCTGCAGCGCCCAGCCTTCACCAGAGCGGCAGCCCTCCCCTCTCGAACCACGG
CCAGTCTCCCCCTCAGCGTATATGCTGCGCCTGCCCCCACCCGCCGGAGCCTACATCCAGAATGAACACA
GCTACCAGGTGGGCAGCGCCTTACTCTGGAAGCGGCGAGCCGAGGCAGCCCTTGATGCCCTTGACAAGGC
CCAGCGCCAGCTGCAGGCCTGCAAGCGGCGGGAGCAGCGGCTGCGGTTGAGACTGACCAAGCTGCAGCAG
GAGCGGGCACGGGAGAAGCGGGCACAGGCAGATGCCCGCCAGACTCTGAAGGAGCATGTGCAGGACTTTG
CCATGCAGCTGAGCAGCAGCATGGCCTAGTAATGAACTAGTCCGTAACTTGAAAGTATTTCGATTTCTTG
GCTTTATATATCTTGTGGAAAGGACGAAATGGCCCATAATGCAAAGAGAAT
