>Addgene plasmid #142153 | TFORF0154 | depositor partial sequence | sequence record 278598 | Barcode
AATGGCCCATAATGCAAAGAGAAT
